>Addgene plasmid #198367 | pBZS-YP_001497893 | addgene full sequence | sequence record 390273 | Addgene NGS Result
AAGAAACCAATTGTCCATATTGCATCAGACATTGCCGTCACTGCGTCTTTTACTGGCTCTTCTCGCTAAC
CAAACCGGTAACCCCGCTTATTAAAAGCATTCTGTAACAAAGCGGGACCAAAGCCATGACAAAAACGCGT
AACAAAAGTGTCTATAATCACGGCAGAAAAGTCCACATTGATTATTTGCACGGCGTCACACTTTGCTATG
CCATAGCATTTTTATCCATAAGATTAGCCGATCCTACCTGACGCTTTTTATCGCAACTCTCTACTGTTTC
TCCATACCCGTTTTTTGGGCTAACAGGAGGAATTAACCATGGGGGGTTCTCATCATCATCATCATCATGG
TATGGCTAGCATGACTGGTGGACAGCAAATGGGTCGGGATCTGTACGACGATGACGATAAGCTCGAGGGA
TCCATGGTACTAAGGGCTTTAGATTTGTTTTCAGGTATCGGCGGTATTACCCACGGACTGCGTGAGATTG
TGGAGCCGATTGCATTCGTGGAGAAAAACGATGAGGCGCGTAGCTTTCTGAAGAAGAAACATCCGGAAAT
CCCGGTTTTTGACGATGTTTGTTCTTTCGACGCGACTAAGTGGACCCATGTTGATATCATTCTGGCTGGC
TGGCCGTGTACCGGTTTCTCTAATGCTGGCACCAAAACCGGTTTCTCCCACGAAGCGAGCGGTTTGTTCA
CCGAAGTTGTGCGCATAACCGAAGAGTGCCGTCCGAAGTACGTTTTTCTGGAAAACAGCCACACCCTGAG
CTTGTTCGAGAACATTTCCGTGATCGTGAATGCCTTTGATGAACTGGGTTACGACTGTCGTTGGATTACG
TGCAGAGCGACGTGCGTGGGCGCACTGCACCAGCGTCATCGTTGGTTTTGCCTGGTCGTCCGCCGTGATA
TTGAGCTGGACATCGGTATCCCGTATGTGGAGCGCTTTGACTGGATGACCAACGAACCGCCTCGCCAGAT
TCAAAAAAGCAATAAGGAAAACATCCTGCATATTAGCTTAGCCGGCAACGCGGTTGTTCCGGATCAGGTT
CGCTATGCTATGGATATCCTTTGCTCCTTTGACACCAACAAAGAGTTCTCCTTGTCGAGCCGTGCGAAAA
ATGGCTTCAGTAAGAACGGCGTTATTTTTACCTATGACATTGAGCACCCGGCGCGTGAGCCGCTGAATAT
CGTGTTGACGCCACGTGAGAACGAGACCAGCTTCGTCATCTCTTGTGATCCGAAAAAGGTGCTCACGAAG
TCGGTCATCCAAAAGTTTTGGCCAACGCCGCTGCACAGCTGCAAATACGCTACCAAGTGCCCGAGAACTC
TTACCACCCGTGTGAGCAAGATGCTGTCTGCGTGCGTTGGTTTCAGCGAAGGTGGCGATAAAAACGGCTA
CCTGTCCGCGAAATGGGTTCTGTGGCTGATGGGTTACGACGACTCATACATGAGCACCGCAGAAAGCAAG
TATGAAATGAATCGCGCCTTCTTTCTGGACATCATCGTAGGTGAACGTGCGAGCGTGTTCGAATTCCAGC
ATGATGAAGCAGTGGATAACAAGTTTAACAAAGAACAGCAGAACGCGTTTTATGAGATCTTGCACTTACC
GAATCTGAACGAGGAACAGCGCAATGCGTTCATTCAGTCCCTTAAAGACGATCCATCTCAAAGCGCAAAT
CTGCTGGCAGAAGCCAAGAAACTGAACGATGCTCAAGCTCCGAAAGTCGACAACAAATTCAACAAAGAGC
AACAGAATGCGTTCTACGAAATTCTGCATTTACCGAACCTGAATGAAGAACAGCGTAACGCCTTTATCCA
ATCGCTGAAAGATGATCCTAGTCAGTCAGCCAATCTGTTGGCGGAAGCGAAGAAACTCAATGACGCCCAA
GCTCCCAAAGTTGACGCGAATAGCTGGAGCCATCCGCAGTTTGAAAAGCTTTAGGGCTGTTTTGGCGGAT
GAGAGAAGATTTTCAGCCTGATACAGATTAAATCAGAACGCAGAAGCGGTCTGATAAAACAGAATTTGCC
TGGCGGCAGTAGCGCGGTGGTCCCACCTGACCCCATGCCGAACTCAGAAGTGAAACGCCGTAGCGCCGAT
GGTAGTGTGGGGTCTCCCCATGCGAGAGTAGGGAACTGCCAGGCATCAAATAAAACGAAAGGCTCAGTCG
AAAGACTGGGCCTTTCGTTTTATCTGTTGTTTGTCGGTGAACGCTCTCCTGAGTAGGACAAATCCGCCGG
GAGCGGATTTGAACGTTGCGAAGCAACGGCCCGGAGGGTGGCGGGCAGGACGCCCGCCATAAACTGCCAG
GCATCAAATTAAGCAGAAGGCCATCCTGACGGATGGCCTTTTTGCGTTTCTACAAACTCTTTTGTTTATT
TTTCTAAATACATTCAAATATGTATCCGCTCATGAGACAATAACCCTGATAAATGCTTCAATAATATTGA
AAAAGGAAGAGTATGAGTATTCAACATTTCCGTGTCGCCCTTATTCCCTTTTTTGCGGCATTTTGCCTTC
CTGTTTTTGCTCACCCAGAAACGCTGGTGAAAGTAAAAGATGCTGAAGATCAGTTGGGTGCACGAGTGGG
TTACATCGAACTGGATCTCAACAGCGGTAAGATCCTTGAGAGTTTTCGCCCCGAAGAACGTTTTCCAATG
ATGAGCACTTTTAAAGTTCTGCTATGTGGCGCGGTATTATCCCGTGTTGACGCCGGGCAAGAGCAACTCG
GTCGCCGCATACACTATTCTCAGAATGACTTGGTTGAGTACTCACCAGTCACAGAAAAGCATCTTACGGA
TGGCATGACAGTAAGAGAATTATGCAGTGCTGCCATAACCATGAGTGATAACACTGCGGCCAACTTACTT
CTGACAACGATCGGAGGACCGAAGGAGCTAACCGCTTTTTTGCACAACATGGGGGATCATGTAACTCGCC
TTGATCGTTGGGAACCGGAGCTGAATGAAGCCATACCAAACGACGAGCGTGACACCACGATGCCTGTAGC
AATGGCAACAACGTTGCGCAAACTATTAACTGGCGAACTACTTACTCTAGCTTCCCGGCAACAATTAATA
GACTGGATGGAGGCGGATAAAGTTGCAGGACCACTTCTGCGCTCGGCCCTTCCGGCTGGCTGGTTTATTG
CTGATAAATCTGGAGCCGGTGAGCGTGGGTCTCGCGGTATCATTGCAGCACTGGGGCCAGATGGTAAGCC
CTCCCGTATCGTAGTTATCTACACGACGGGGAGTCAGGCAACTATGGATGAACGAAATAGACAGATCGCT
GAGATAGGTGCCTCACTGATTAAGCATTGGTAACTGTCAGACCAAGTTTACTCATATATACTTTAGATTG
ATTTAAAACTTCATTTTTAATTTAAAAGGATCTAGGTGAAGATCCTTTTTGATAATCTCATGACCAAAAT
CCCTTAACGTGAGTTTTCGTTCCACTGAGCGTCAGACCCCGTAGAAAAGATCAAAGGATCTTCTTGAGAT
CCTTTTTTTCTGCGCGTAATCTGCTGCTTGCAAACAAAAAAACCACCGCTACCAGCGGTGGTTTGTTTGC
CGGATCAAGAGCTACCAACTCTTTTTCCGAAGGTAACTGGCTTCAGCAGAGCGCAGATACCAAATACTGT
CCTTCTAGTGTAGCCGTAGTTAGGCCACCACTTCAAGAACTCTGTAGCACCGCCTACATACCTCGCTCTG
CTAATCCTGTTACCAGTGGCTGCTGCCAGTGGCGATAAGTCGTGTCTTACCGGGTTGGACTCAAGACGAT
AGTTACCGGATAAGGCGCAGCGGTCGGGCTGAACGGGGGGTTCGTGCACACAGCCCAGCTTGGAGCGAAC
GACCTACACCGAACTGAGATACCTACAGCGTGAGCTATGAGAAAGCGCCACGCTTCCCGAAGGGAGAAAG
GCGGACAGGTATCCGGTAAGCGGCAGGGTCGGAACAGGAGAGCGCACGAGGGAGCTTCCAGGGGGAAACG
CCTGGTATCTTTATAGTCCTGTCGGGTTTCGCCACCTCTGACTTGAGCGTCGATTTTTGTGATGCTCGTC
AGGGGGGCGGAGCCTATGGAAAAACGCCAGCAACGCGGCCTTTTTACGGTTCCTGGCCTTTTGCTGGCCT
TTTGCTCACATGTTCTTTCCTGCGTTATCCCCTGATTCTGTGGATAACCGTATTACCGCCTTTGAGTGAG
CTGATACCGCTCGCCGCAGCCGAACGACCGAGCGCAGCGAGTCAGTGAGCGAGGAAGCGGAAGAGCGCCT
GATGCGGTATTTTCTCCTTACGCATCTGTGCGGTATTTCACACCGCATATGGTGCACTCTCAGTACAATC
TGCTCTGATGCCGCATAGTTAAGCCAGTATACACTCCGCTATCGCTACGTGACTGGGTCATGGCTGCGCC
CCGACACCCGCCAACACCCGCTGACGCGCCCTGACGGGCTTGTCTGCTCCCGGCATCCGCTTACAGACAA
GCTGTGACCGTCTCCGGGAGCTGCATGTGTCAGAGGTTTTCACCGTCATCACCGAAACGCGCGAGGCAGC
AGATCAATTCGCGCGCGAAGGCGAAGCGGCATGCATAATGTGCCTGTCAAATGGACGAAGCAGGGATTCT
GCAAACCCTATGCTACTCCGTCAAGCCGTCAATTGTCTGATTCGTTACCAATTATGACAACTTGACGGCT
ACATCATTCACTTTTTCTTCACAACCGGCACGGAACTCGCTCGGGCTGGCCCCGGTGCATTTTTTAAATA
CCCGCGAGAAATAGAGTTGATCGTCAAAACCAACATTGCGACCGACGGTGGCGATAGGCATCCGGGTGGT
GCTCAAAAGCAGCTTCGCCTGGCTGATACGTTGGTCCTCGCGCCAGCTTAAGACGCTAATCCCTAACTGC
TGGCGGAAAAAATGTGACAGACGCGACGGCGACAAGCAAACATGCTGTGCGACGCTGGCGATATCAAAAT
TGCTGTCTGCCAGGTGATCGCTGATGTACTGACAAGCCTCGCGTACCCGATTATCCATCGGTGGATGGAG
CGACTCGTTAATCGCTTCCATGCGCCGCAGTAACAATTGCTCAAGCAGATTTATCGCCAGCAGCTCCGAA
TAGCGCCCTTCCCCTTGCCCGGCGTTAATGATTTGCCCAAACAGGTCGCTGAAATGCGGCTGGTGCGCTT
CATCCGGGCGAAAGAACCCCGTATTGGCAAATATTGACGGCCAGTTAAGCCATTCATGCCAGTAGGCGCG
CGGACGAAAGTAAACCCACTGGTGATACCATTCGCGAGCCTCCGGATGACGACCGTAGTGATGAATCTCT
CCTGGCGGGAACAGCAAAATATCACCCGGTCGGCAAACAAATTCTCGTCCCTGATTTTTCACCACCCCCT
GACCGCGAATGGTGAGATTGAGAATATAACCTTTCATTCCCAGCGGTCGGTCGATAAAAAAATCGAGATA
ACCGTTGGCCTCAATCGGCGTTAAACCCGCCACCAGATGGGCATTAAACGAGTATCCCGGCAGCAGGGGA
TCATTTTGCGCTTCAGCCATACTTTTCATACTCCCGCCATTCAGAG
Features (pLannotate 1.2.2; 14 found; start..end, strand, type, name):
      1..285     +  promoter       araBAD promoter: araBAD; promoter of the L-arabinose operon of E. coli; the araC regulatory gene is transcribed in the opposite direction (Guzman et al., 1995)
    331..351     +  CDS            capTEV™ (fragment): composite tag for in vivo biotinylation, TEV protease cleavage, and 6xHis tagging
    352..384     +  CDS            T7 tag (gene 10 leader): leader peptide from bacteriophage T7 gene 10 promotes efficient translation in E. coli
    388..411     +  CDS            Xpress™ tag: Xpress™ epitope tag, including an enterokinase recognition and cleavage site
   1504..2019    +  CDS            spa (fragment): SPA_STAAU - Experimental evidence at protein level: Swiss-Prot protein existence level 1. Plays a role in the inhibition of the host innate and adaptive immune responses. Possesses five immunoglobulin-binding domains that capture both the fragment crystallizable region (Fc region) and the Fab region (part of Ig that identifies antigen) of immunoglobulins (By similarity). In turn, Staphylococcus aureus is protected from phagocytic killing via inhibition of Ig Fc region. In addition, the host elicited B-cell response is prevented due to a decrease of antibody-secreting cell proliferation that en
   2028..2143    +  ncRNA          5S rRNA: Accession: RF00001 - 5S ribosomal RNA
   2147..2233    +  terminator     rrnB T1 terminator: Escherichia coli rrnB; transcription terminator T1 from the E. coli rrnB gene
   2325..2352    +  terminator     rrnB T2 terminator: transcription terminator T2 from the E. coli rrnB gene
   2371..2462    +  promoter       AmpR promoter: bla
   2463..3323    +  CDS            AmpR: β-lactamase; bla; confers resistance to ampicillin, carbenicillin, and related antibiotics
   3494..4082    +  rep_origin     ori: high-copy-number ColE1/pMB1/pBR322/pUC origin of replication
   4268..4408    -  misc_feature   bom: basis of mobility region from pBR322
   4510..4550    -  CDS            rop (fragment): Rop protein, which maintains plasmids at low copy number; rop
   4672..5550    -  CDS            araC: L-arabinose regulatory protein; araC
