[The description below was written by a language model from this plasmid's Addgene catalogue record and pLannotate feature annotations shown in this document.]
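Description:
pBZS-YP_001497893 is a 5,576-nt bacterial expression plasmid built on the pBZS backbone and designed to produce the protein YP_001497893 (Entrez gene B697R, also listed as NY2A_B697R) in E. coli. The associated publication concerns the identification, expression and purification of DNA cytosine 5-methyltransferases with short recognition sequences, so the insert is presumably one of the candidate enzymes from that work, although the record does not state its activity or recognition site.

Expression is driven by the araBAD promoter, with the divergently oriented araC regulator carried on the same plasmid, giving tight L-arabinose-inducible control, which is useful for proteins that may be toxic to the host. Downstream of the promoter the annotation detects an N-terminal leader made up of a fragment matched to the capTEV composite tag (probably its 6xHis portion), the T7 gene 10 leader that promotes efficient translation, and the Xpress epitope with its enterokinase cleavage site. The roughly 1.1 kb unannotated stretch that follows most likely holds the YP_001497893 coding sequence. After it lies a fragment of Staphylococcus aureus protein A (spa), comprising immunoglobulin-binding domains; if it is in frame, it would act as a C-terminal IgG-binding affinity handle, though the table alone does not confirm this. Transcription ends at the rrnB T1 and T2 terminators, with the adjacent 5S rRNA segment.

The plasmid is maintained by a ColE1/pMB1-type origin with a pBR322 bom site and only a small remnant of rop, and it is selected with ampicillin through the bla gene. Its copy number is recorded as unknown.
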