Addgene plasmid #198367: pBZS-YP_001497893
Purpose: Express YP_001497893 in bacterial cells.
Depositing lab: Takashi Ito. Depositing organization: Kyushu University. Publication: Identification, expression, and purification of DNA cytosine 5-methyltransferases with short recognition sequences. Miura F, Miura M, Shibata Y, Furuta Y, Miyamura K, Ino Y, Bayoumi AMA, Oba U, Ito T. BMC Biotechnol. 2022 Nov 4;22(1):33. doi: 10.1186/s12896-022-00765-3. PubMed 36333700.
Backbone
  Vector backbone: pBZS
  Vector type: Bacterial Expression
Growth in bacteria
  Bacterial resistance: Ampicillin, 100 μg/mL
  Growth temperature: 37°C
  Growth strain: NEB T7 Express
  Copy number: Unknown
Gene/Insert
  Gene/Insert name: YP_001497893
  Entrez Gene: B697R (a.k.a. NY2A_B697R)
Terms and licenses: Academic/Nonprofit Terms; Industry Terms: Not Available to Industry
How to cite: pBZS-YP_001497893 was a gift from Takashi Ito (Addgene plasmid # 198367 ; http://n2t.net/addgene:198367 ; RRID:Addgene_198367)
